>Addgene plasmid #79521 | 5H9M (SIAH2) | depositor partial sequence | sequence record 148644 | Insert sequence
GCCTCGGCAGTCCTGTTTCCCTGTAAGTATGCCACCACGGGCTGTTCCCTGACCCTGCACCATACGGAGA
AACCAGAACATGAAGACATATGTGAATACCGTCCCTACTCCTGCCCATGTCCTGGTGCTTCCTGCAAGTG
GCAGGGGTCCCTGGAAGCTGTGATGTCCCATCTCATGCACGCCCACAAGAGCATTACCACCCTTCAGGGA
GAAGACATCGTCTTTCTAGCTACAGACATTAACTTGCCAGGGGCTGTCGACTGGGTGATGATGCAGTCAT
GTTTTGGCCATCACTTCATGCTGGTGCTGGAGAAACAAGAGAAGTACGAAGGCCACCAGCAGTTTTTTGC
CATCGTCCTGCTCATTGGCACCCGCAAGCAAGCCGAGAACTTTGCCTACAGACTGGAGTTGAATGGGAAC
CGGCGGAGATTGACCTGGGAGGCCACGCCCCGTTCGATTCATGACGGTGTGGCTGCGGCCATCATGAACA
GCGACTGCCTTGTTTTCGACACAGCCATAGCACATCTTTTTGCAGATAATGGGAACCTTGGAATCAATGT
TACTATTTCTACA
