>Addgene plasmid #79521 | 5H9M (SIAH2) | addgene partial sequence | sequence record 150120 | T7 5'-TAATACGACTCACTATAGGG-3'
ACTTTAAGAAGGAGATATACCATGAAAAAACATCACCATCATCATCATCATCACAGCAGCGGCCTGGTTC
CGCGTGGTAGTATGTCGGACTCAGAAGTCAATCAAGAAGCTAAGCCAGAGGTCAAGCCAGAAGTCAAGCC
TGAGACTCACATCAATTTAAAGGTGTCCGATGGATCTTCAGAGATCTTCTTCAAGATCAAAAAGACCACT
CCTTTAAGAAGGCTGATGGAAGCGTTCGCTAAAAGACAGGGTAAGGAAATGGACTCCTTAAGATTCTTGT
ACGACGGTATTAGAATCCAAGCTGATCAGACCCCTGAAGATTTGGACATGGAGGATAACGATATTATTGA
GGCTCACAGAGAACAGATTGGTGGAACAGAAAACTTGTATTTCCAGGGCGCCTCGGCAGTCCTGTTTCCC
TGTAAGTATGCCACCACGGGCTGTTCCCTGACCCTGCACCATACGGAGAAACCAGAACATGAAGACATAT
GTGAATACCGTCCCTACTCCTGCCCATGTCCTGGTGCTTCCTGCAAGTGGCAGGGGTCCCTGGAAGCTGT
GATGTCCCATCTCATGCACGCCCACAAGAGCATTACCACCCTTCAGGGAGAAGACATCGTCTTTCTAGCT
ACAGACATTAACTTGCCAGGGGCTGTCGACTGGGTGATGATGCAGTCATGTTTTGGCCATCACTTCATGC
TGGTGCTGGAGAAACAAGAGAAGTACGAAGGCCACCAGCAGTTTTTTGCCATCGTCCTGCTCATTGGCAC
CCGCAAGCAAGCCGAGAACTTTGCCTACAGACTGGAGTTGAATGGGAACCGGCGGAGATTGACCTGGG
