>Addgene plasmid #79521 | 5H9M (SIAH2) | addgene partial sequence | sequence record 150122 | T7term 5'-GCTAGTTATTGCTCAGCGG-3'
GGCTTTGTTAGCAGCCGGATCTCAGTGGTGGTGGTGGTGGTGCTCGAGTGCGGCCGCAAGCTTCGTCATC
ATGTAGAAATAGTAACATTGATTCCAAGGTTCCCATTATCTGCAAAAAGATGTGCTATGGCTGTGTCGAA
AACAAGGCAGTCGCTGTTCATGATGGCCGCAGCCACACCGTCATGAATCGAACGGGGCGTGGCCTCCCAG
GTCAATCTCCGCCGGTTCCCATTCAACTCCAGTCTGTAGGCAAAGTTCTCGGCTTGCTTGCGGGTGCCAA
TGAGCAGGACGATGGCAAAAAACTGCTGGTGGCCTTCGTACTTCTCTTGTTTCTCCAGCACCAGCATGAA
GTGATGGCCAAAACATGACTGCATCATCACCCAGTCGACAGCCCCTGGCAAGTTAATGTCTGTAGCTAGA
AAGACGATGTCTTCTCCCTGAAGGGTGGTAATGCTCTTGTGGGCGTGCATGAGATGGGACATCACAGCTT
CCAGGGACCCCTGCCACTTGCAGGAAGCACCAGGACATGGGCAGGAGTAGGGACGGTATTCACATATGTC
TTCATGTTCTGGTTTCTCCGTATGGTGCAGGGTCAGGGAACAGCCCGTGGTGGCATACTTACAGGGAAAC
AGGACTGCCGAGGCGCCCTGGAAATACAAGTTTTCTGTTCCACCAATCTGTTCTCTGTGAGCCTCAATAA
TATCGTTATCCTCCATGTCCAAATCTTCAGGGGTCTGATCAGCTTGGATTCTAATACCGTCGTACAAGAA
TCTTAAGGAGTCCATTTCCTTACCCTGTCTTTTAGCGAACGCTTCCATCAGCCTTCTTAAAGGAGTGGTC
TTTTTGATCTTGAA
