[The description below was written by a language model from this plasmid's Addgene catalogue record.]
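Description:
5H9M (SIAH2) is a bacterial expression plasmid built on the pET28-MKH8SUMO backbone from the SGC, a pET28-derived vector of about 7.6 kb without insert. It is selected with kanamycin and is recorded as high copy. The record does not include a feature table, so the origin of replication and other backbone elements are not explicitly listed.

The insert is a 573 bp fragment of human SIAH2 introduced by ligation independent cloning. The alternative insert names indicate that it encodes residues A131 to T321, so it is a truncated domain construct rather than the full open reading frame, consistent with the depositor's note that it may not be the full ORF. Expression is driven by a T7-lacO promoter, meaning transcription depends on T7 RNA polymerase supplied by a suitable expression host, and it is held in check by lac repressor binding at the operator until induction. The backbone contributes an N-terminal fusion consisting of an 8xHis tag, a thrombin site, SUMO and a TEV site. The histidine tag allows immobilised metal affinity purification, the SUMO moiety is commonly used to improve solubility and yield, and the two protease sites offer options for removing part or all of the tag after purification.

The stated purpose is recombinant protein production in bacteria for structure determination. The construct name appears to correspond to a structure entry that the depositor points to for further information.
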