Addgene plasmid #79521: 5H9M (SIAH2)
Purpose: Bacterial expression for structure determination; may not be full ORF
Depositing lab: Cheryl Arrowsmith. Depositing organization: University of Toronto.
Backbone
  Vector backbone: pET28-MKH8SUMO
  Backbone manufacturer: SGC
  Backbone size w/o insert (bp): 7649
  Vector type: Bacterial Expression
Growth in bacteria
  Bacterial resistance: Kanamycin, 50 μg/mL
  Growth temperature: 37°C
  Growth strain: DH5alpha
  Copy number: High Copy
Gene/Insert
  Gene/Insert name: SIAH2 (alt names: SIAH2:YTC020-H07:C234432; SIAH2:A131-T321:SUMO)
  Species: H. sapiens (human)
  Insert size (bp): 573
  Entrez Gene: SIAH2 (a.k.a. hSiah2)
  Promoter: T7-lacO
  Tag / fusion protein: 8xHis-Thrombin-SUMO-TEV (N terminal on backbone)
  Cloning method: Ligation Independent Cloning
  Sequencing primers: 5′ T7; 3′ T7-term
Terms and licenses: Academic/Nonprofit Terms; Industry Terms: Not Available to Industry
Depositor comments: Please see http://www.thesgc.org/structures/5H9M for more information.
How to cite: 5H9M (SIAH2) was a gift from Cheryl Arrowsmith (Addgene plasmid # 79521 ; http://n2t.net/addgene:79521 ; RRID:Addgene_79521)
